>Addgene plasmid #56282 | EGFP-LC-Myosin-N-7 | depositor partial sequence | sequence record 87189 | insert sequence
CAGATCCGCTAGCGCTACCGGACTCAGATCTCGAGCTCAAGCTTATGTCGAGCAAGAGAGCCAAGGCCAA
GACCACCAAGAAGAGGCCCCAGAGGGCTACGTCCAATGTCTTCGCCATGTTTGACCAGTCCCAGATCCAG
GAGTTTAAGGAGGCCTTCAACATGATTGATCAGAACCGCGATGGCTTCATTGATAAGGAGGACCTGCACG
ACATGTTGGCCTCTCTGGGGAAGAACCCCACAGACGAGTACCTGGAGGGCATGATGAACGAGGCGCCAGG
GCCCATCAACTTCACCATGTTCCTCACAATGTTTGGGGAGAAGCTGAACGGCACAGACCCCGAGGATGTG
ATCCGCAATGCCTTTGCCTGCTTTGATGAGGAGGCCTCAGGCTTCATCCACGAGGACCACCTGAGGGAGC
TGCTCACCACCATGGGCGACCGATTCACGGATGAGGAGGTGGACGAGATGTACCGCGAGGCACCCATTGA
TAAGAAGGGCAACTTCAACTACGTGGAGTTCACTCGCATCCTCAAACACGGCGCCAAGGACAAGGACGAC
CTGGATCCACCGGTCGCCACCATGGTGAGCAAGGGCGAGGAGCTGTTCACCGGGGTGGTGCCCATCCTGG
TCGAGCTGGACGGCGACGTAAACGGCCACAAGTTCAGCGTGTCCGGCGAGGGCGAGGGCGATGCCACCTA
CGGCAAGCTGACCCTGAAGTTCATCTGCACCACCGGCAAGCTGCCCGTGCCCTGGCCCACCCTCGTGACC
ACCCTGACCTACGGCGTGCAGTGCTTCAGCCGCTACCCCGACCACATGAAGCAGCACGACTTCTTCAAGT
CCGCCATGCCCGAAGGCTACGTCCAGGAGCGCACCATCTTCTTCAAGGACGACGGCAACTACAAGACCCG
CGCCGAGGTGAAGTTCGAGGGCGACACCCTGGTGAACCGCATCGAGCTGAAGGGCATCGACTTCAAGGAG
GACGGCAACATCCTGGGGCACAAGCTGGAGTACAACTACAACAGCCACAACGTCTATATCATGGCCGACA
AGCAGAAGAACGGCATCAAGGTGAACTTCAAGATCCGCCACAACATCGAGGACGGCAGCGTGCAGCTCGC
CGACCACTACCAGCAGAACACCCCCATCGGCGACGGCCCCGTGCTGCTGCCCGACAACCACTACCTGAGC
ACCCAGTCCGCCCTGAGCAAAGACCCCAACGAGAAGCGCGATCACATGGTCCTGCTGGAGTTCGTGACCG
CCGCCGGGATCACTCTCGGCATGGACGAGCTGTACAAGTAAAGCGGCCGCGACTCTAGATCATAATCAGC
CATACCACA
