>Addgene plasmid #56282 | EGFP-LC-Myosin-N-7 | addgene partial sequence | sequence record 115700 | CMV-F 5'-CGCAAATGGGCGGTAGGCGTG-3'
CGTCAGATCCGCTAGCGCTACCGGACTCAGATCTCGAGCTCAAGCTTATGTCGAGCAAGAGAGCCAAGGC
CAAGACCACCAAGAAGAGGCCCCAGAGGGCTACGTCCAATGTCTTCGCCATGTTTGACCAGTCCCAGATC
CAGGAGTTTAAGGAGGCCTTCAACATGATTGATCAGAACCGCGATGGCTTCATTGATAAGGAGGACCTGC
ACGACATGTTGGCCTCTCTGGGGAAGAACCCCACAGACGAGTACCTGGAGGGCATGATGAACGAGGCGCC
AGGGCCCATCAACTTCACCATGTTCCTCACAATGTTTGGGGAGAAGCTGAACGGCACAGACCCCGAGGAT
GTGATCCGCAATGCCTTTGCCTGCTTTGATGAGGAGGCCTCAGGCTTCATCCACGAGGACCACCTGAGGG
AGCTGCTCACCACCATGGGCGACCGATTCACGGATGAGGAGGTGGACGAGATGTACCGCGAGGCACCCAT
TGATAAGAAGGGCAACTTCAACTACGTGGAGTTCACTCGCATCCTCAAACACGGCGCCAAGGACAAGGAC
GACCTGGATCCACCGGTCGCCACCATGGTGAGCAAGGGCGAGGAGCTGTTCACCGGGGTGGTGCCCATCC
TGGTCGAGCTGGACGGCGACGTAAACGGCCACAAGTTCAGCGTGTCCGGCGAGGGCGAGGGCGATGCCAC
CTACGGCAAGCTGACCCTGAAGTTCATCTGCACCACCGGCAAGCTGCCCGTGCCCTGGCCCACCCTCGTG
ACCACCCTGACCTACGGCGTGCAGTGCTTCAGCCGCTACCCCGACCACAT
