[The description below was written by a language model from this plasmid's Addgene catalogue record.]
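Description:
EGFP-LC-Myosin-N-7 is a mammalian expression plasmid built on the EGFP-N1 backbone (about 4.75 kb without the insert) that produces a fluorescent fusion of a mouse myosin light chain with enhanced green fluorescent protein. The mouse (M. musculus) light chain coding sequence is placed downstream of the CMV promoter, a strong constitutive viral promoter for mammalian cells, and is fused in frame to the backbone-encoded EGFP, so the fluorescent protein sits at the C terminus of the myosin light chain. The "N-7" in the name probably refers to the N1-type arrangement and the length of the linker between the two proteins, but the record does not spell this out, and the cloning method is listed as unknown. The use of an SV40 polyA reverse sequencing primer implies that an SV40 polyadenylation signal follows the fusion.

The plasmid is propagated in E. coli as a high-copy construct under kanamycin selection. In mammalian cells a neomycin resistance marker allows G418 selection of stable transfectants. No feature table is provided, so details such as the origin of replication and the promoter driving the resistance cassette are not stated in the record.

The stated purpose is localization. The fusion serves as a live- or fixed-cell marker for myosin light chain, letting the protein's distribution be visualized by fluorescence microscopy. The recorded spectral properties for EGFP are excitation at 488 nm and emission at 507 nm, compatible with standard green/FITC-type imaging settings.
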