Addgene plasmid #56282: EGFP-LC-Myosin-N-7
Purpose: Localization: Light Chain Myosin, Excitation: 488, Emission: 507
Depositing lab: Michael Davidson.
Backbone
  Vector backbone: EGFP-N1
  Backbone size w/o insert (bp): 4750
  Vector type: Mammalian Expression
  Selectable markers: Neomycin (select with G418)
Growth in bacteria
  Bacterial resistance: Kanamycin, 50 μg/mL
  Growth temperature: 37°C
  Growth strain: DH5alpha
  Copy number: High Copy
Gene/Insert
  Gene/Insert name: LC-Myosin (alt name: NM_172118.1)
  Species: M. musculus (mouse)
  Promoter: CMV
  Tag / fusion protein: EGFP (C terminal on backbone)
  Cloning method: Unknown
  Sequencing primers: 5′ CMV-F; 3′ SV40pA-R
Terms and licenses: Academic/Nonprofit Terms; Industry Terms
Depositor comments: . Excitation = 488; Emission = 507
How to cite: EGFP-LC-Myosin-N-7 was a gift from Michael Davidson (Addgene plasmid # 56282 ; http://n2t.net/addgene:56282 ; RRID:Addgene_56282)
